>Addgene plasmid #56566 | mCitrine-Rab5a-7 | depositor partial sequence | sequence record 87455 | insert sequence
GACGTCAGATCCGCTAGCGCTACCGGTCGCCACCATGGTGAGCAAGGGCGAGGAGCTGTTCACCGGGGTG
GTGCCCATCCTGGTCGAGCTGGACGGCGACGTAAACGGCCACAAGTTCAGCGTGTCCGGCGAGGGCGAGG
GCGATGCCACCTACGGCAAGCTGACCCTGAAGTTCATCTGCACCACCGGCAAGCTGCCCGTGCCCTGGCC
CACCCTCGTGACCACCTTCGGCTACGGCCTGATGTGCTTCGCCCGCTACCCCGACCACATGAAGCAGCAC
GACTTCTTCAAGTCCGCCATGCCCGAAGGCTACGTCCAGGAGCGCACCATCTTCTTCAAGGACGACGGCA
ACTACAAGACCCGCGCCGAGGTGAAGTTCGAGGGCGACACCCTGGTGAACCGCATCGAGCTGAAGGGCAT
CGACTTCAAGGAGGACGGCAACATCCTGGGGCACAAGCTGGAGTACAACTACAACAGCCACAACGTCTAT
ATCATGGCCGACAAGCAGAAGAACGGCATCAAGGTGAACTTCAAGATCCGCCACAACATCGAGGACGGCA
GCGTGCAGCTCGCCGACCACTACCAGCAGAACACCCCCATCGGCGACGGCCCCGTGCTGCTGCCCGACAA
CCACTACCTGAGCTACCAGTCCAAGCTGAGCAAAGACCCCAACGAGAAGCGCGATCACATGGTCCTGCTG
GAGTTCGTGACCGCCGCCGGGATCACTCTCGGCATGGACGAGCTGTACAAGTCCGGACTCAGATCTCGAG
CCATGGCTAGTCGAGGCGCAACAAGACCCAACGGGCCAAATACTGGAAATAAAATATGCCAGTTCAAACT
AGTACTTCTGGGAGAGTCTGCTGTTGGCAAATCAAGCCTAGTGCTTCGTTTTGTGAAGGGCCAATTTCAT
GAATTTCAAGAGAGTACCATAGGGGCTGCTTTTCTAACCCAAACTGTGTGTCTTGATGATACAACAGTAA
AGTTTGAAATATGGGATACAGCTGGTCAAGAACGATACCATAGCTTAGCACCAATGTACTACAGAGGAGC
ACAAGCAGCCATAGTTGTATATGATATCACAAATGAGGAGTCCTTTGCCAGAGCCAAAAACTGGGTTAAA
GAACTTCAGAGGCAAGCCAGTCCTAACATTGTAATAGCTTTATCAGGAAACAAGGCTGATCTTGCAAATA
AAAGAGCTGTCGATTTCCAGGAAGCACAGTCCTATGCAGATGACAACAGTTTATTATTCATGGAGACATC
AGCTAAAACATCGATGAATGTAAATGAAATATTCATGGCAATAGCTAAAAAGTTGCCAAAGAACGAACCA
CAGAATCCAGGAGCAAATTCTGCCAGAGGAAGAGGAGTAGACCTTACTGAACCCACGCAGCCAACCAGGA
ATCAGTGTTGTAGTAACTAAGGATCCACCGGATCTAGATAACTGATCATAATCAGCCATACCACATTT
