>Addgene plasmid #56566 | mCitrine-Rab5a-7 | addgene partial sequence | sequence record 106273 | SV40pA-R 5'-GAAATTTGTGATGCTATTGC-3'
AGCTGCAATAACAAGTTAACAACAACAAATTGCATTCATTTTATGTTTCAGGTTCAGGGGGAGGTGTGGG
AGGTTTTTTAAAGCAAGTAAAACCTCTACAAATGTGGTATGGCTGATTATGATCAGTTATCTAGATCCGG
TGGATCCTTAGTTACTACAACACTGATTCCTGGTTGGCTGCGTGGGTTCAGTAAGGTCTACTCCTCTTCC
TCTGGCAGAATTTGCTCCTGGATTCTGTGGTTCGTTCTTTGGCAACTTTTTAGCTATTGCCATGAATATT
TCATTTACATTCATCGATGTTTTAGCTGATGTCTCCATGAATAATAAACTGTTGTCATCTGCATAGGACT
GTGCTTCCTGGAAATCGACAGCTCTTTTATTTGCAAGATCAGCCTTGTTTCCTGATAAAGCTATTACAAT
GTTAGGACTGGCTTGCCTCTGAAGTTCTTTAACCCAGTTTTTGGCTCTGGCAAAGGACTCCTCATTTGTG
ATATCATATACAACTATGGCTGCTTGTGCTCCTCTGTAGTACATTGGTGCTAAGCTATGGTATCGTTCTT
GACCAGCTGTATCCCATATTTCAAACTTTACTGTTGTATCATCAAGACACACAGTTTGGGTTAGAAAAGC
AGCCCCTATGGTACTCTCTTGAAATTCATGAAATTGGCCCTTCACAAAACGAAGCACTAGGCTTGATTTG
CCAACAGCAGACTCTCCCAGAAGTACTAGTTTGAACTGGCATATTTTATTTCCAGTATTTGGCCCGTTGG
GTCTTGTTGCGCCTCGACTAGCCATGGCTCGAGATCTGAGTCCGGACTTGTACAGCTCGTCCATGCCGAG
AGTGATCCCGGCGGCGGTCACGAACTCCAGCAGGACCATGTGATCGCGCTTCTC
