[The description below was written by a language model from this plasmid's Addgene catalogue record.]
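Description:
mCitrine-Rab5a-7 is a mammalian expression plasmid that produces the small GTPase Rab5a fused to the yellow fluorescent protein mCitrine. It is built on an mCitrine fluorescent-protein backbone of roughly 4.75 kb (excluding the insert), is maintained in E. coli as a high-copy plasmid under kanamycin selection, and carries a neomycin resistance marker so that transfected mammalian cells can be selected with G418. The record does not list the origin of replication or give a feature map, so details of the backbone beyond these markers are not stated. The use of an SV40 polyA reverse sequencing primer suggests that an SV40 polyadenylation signal lies downstream of the coding region.

Expression of the fusion is driven by the CMV promoter, a strong constitutive promoter in most mammalian cell lines. The insert is Rab5a, identified by an NM-series RefSeq mRNA accession; the species is not otherwise stated in the record. The plasmid name suggests that mCitrine sits at the N-terminus of Rab5a, and the "7" may denote a linker length, but neither the tag position nor the linker is explicitly recorded, and the cloning method is listed as unknown. An N-terminal arrangement would be consistent with the general need to keep the C-terminus of Rab proteins free for prenylation and membrane attachment.

The stated purpose is as a localization marker for a Ras-family GTPase, with mCitrine excitation and emission maxima of 516 and 529 nm. Rab5a is generally known as an early endosome regulator, so constructs of this kind are typically used to visualise those compartments and their dynamics in live or fixed cells by fluorescence microscopy.
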