Addgene plasmid #56566: mCitrine-Rab5a-7
Purpose: Localization: Ras GTPase, Excitation: 516, Emission: 529
Depositing lab: Michael Davidson.
Backbone
  Vector backbone: mCitrine
  Backbone size w/o insert (bp): 4750
  Vector type: Mammalian Expression
  Selectable markers: Neomycin (select with G418)
Growth in bacteria
  Bacterial resistance: Kanamycin, 50 μg/mL
  Growth temperature: 37°C
  Growth strain: DH5alpha
  Copy number: High Copy
Gene/Insert
  Gene/Insert name: Rab5a (alt name: NM_004162.4)
  Promoter: CMV
  Tag / fusion protein: mCitrine
  Cloning method: Unknown
  Sequencing primers: 5′ CMV-F; 3′ SV40pA-R
Terms and licenses: Academic/Nonprofit Terms; Industry Terms
Depositor comments: . Excitation = 516; Emission = 529
How to cite: mCitrine-Rab5a-7 was a gift from Michael Davidson (Addgene plasmid # 56566 ; http://n2t.net/addgene:56566 ; RRID:Addgene_56566)
